>Addgene plasmid #78756 | pcDNA3-FLAG-MKRN1_H307E | addgene full sequence | sequence record 149937 | Addgene assembled sequence
GACGGATCGGGAGATCTCCCGATCCCCTATGGTCGACTCTCAGTACAATCTGCTCTGATGCCGCATAGTT
AAGCCAGTATCTGCTCCCTGCTTGTGTGTTGGAGGTCGCTGAGTAGTGCGCGAGCAAAATTTAAGCTACA
ACAAGGCAAGGCTTGACCGACAATTGCATGAAGAATCTGCTTAGGGTTAGGCGTTTTGCGCTGCTTCGCG
ATGTACGGGCCAGATATACGCGTTGACATTGATTATTGACTAGTTATTAATAGTAATCAATTACGGGGTC
ATTAGTTCATAGCCCATATATGGAGTTCCGCGTTACATAACTTACGGTAAATGGCCCGCCTGGCTGACCG
CCCAACGACCCCCGCCCATTGACGTCAATAATGACGTATGTTCCCATAGTAACGCCAATAGGGACTTTCC
ATTGACGTCAATGGGTGGACTATTTACGGTAAACTGCCCACTTGGCAGTACATCAAGTGTATCATATGCC
AAGTACGCCCCCTATTGACGTCAATGACGGTAAATGGCCCGCCTGGCATTATGCCCAGTACATGACCTTA
TGGGACTTTCCTACTTGGCAGTACATCTACGTATTAGTCATCGCTATTACCATGGTGATGCGGTTTTGGC
AGTACATCAATGGGCGTGGATAGCGGTTTGACTCACGGGGATTTCCAAGTCTCCACCCCATTGACGTCAA
TGGGAGTTTGTTTTGGCACCAAAATCAACGGGACTTTCCAAAATGTCGTAACAACTCCGCCCCATTGACG
CAAATGGGCGGTAGGCGTGTACGGTGGGAGGTCTATATAAGCAGAGCTCTCTGGCTAACTAGAGAACCCA
CTGCTTACTGGCTTATCGAAATTAATACGACTCACTATAGGGAGACCCAAGCTTGCCGCCACCATGGATT
ACAAGGATGACGACGATAAGAGCGCGGGCGGATCCGAATTCATGGCGGAGGCTGCAACTCCCGGAACAAC
AGCCACAACATCAGGAGCAGGAGCGGCAGCGGCGACGGCGGCAGCAGCCTCCCCCACCCCGATCCCCACA
GTCACCGCCCCGTCCCTGGGGGCGGGCGGAGGGGGCGGCGGCAGCGACGGCAGCGGCGGCGGCTGGACTA
AACAGGTCACCTGCAGGTATTTTATGCATGGGGTTTGTAAGGAAGGAGACAACTGTCGCTACTCGCATGA
CCTCTCTGACAGTCCGTATAGTGTAGTGTGCAAGTATTTTCAGCGAGGGTACTGTATTTATGGAGACCGC
TGCAGATATGAACATAGCAAACCATTGAAACAGGAAGAAGCAACTGCTACAGAGCTAACTACAAAGTCAT
CCCTTGCTGCTTCCTCAAGTCTCTCATCGATAGTTGGACCACTTGTTGAAATGAATACAGGCGAAGCTGA
GTCAAGAAATTCAAACTTTGCAACTGTAGGAGCAGGTTCAGAGGACTGGGTGAATGCTATTGAGTTTGTT
CCTGGGCAACCCTACTGTGGCCGTACTGCGCCTTCCTGCACTGAAGCACCCCTGCAGGGCTCAGTGACCA
AGGAAGAATCAGAGAAAGAGCAAACCGCCGTGGAGACAAAGAAGCAGCTGTGCCCCTATGCTGCAGTGGG
AGAGTGCCGATACGGGGAGAACTGTGTGTATCTCCACGGAGATTCTTGTGACATGTGTGGGCTGCAGGTC
CTGCATCCAATGGATGCTGCCCAGAGATCGCAGCATATCAAATCGTGCATTGAGGCCCATGAGAAGGACA
TGGAGCTCTCATTTGCCGTGCAGCGCAGCAAGGACATGGTGTGTGGGATCTGCATGGAGGTGGTCTATGA
GAAAGCCAACCCCAGTGAGCGCCGCTTCGGGATCCTCTCCAACTGCAACGAAACCTACTGTCTCAAGTGC
ATTCGCAAGTGGAGGAGTGCTAAGCAATTTGAGAGCAAGATCATAAAGTCCTGCCCAGAATGCCGGATCA
CATCTAACTTTGTCATTCCAAGTGAGTACTGGGTGGAGGAGAAAGAAGAGAAGCAGAAACTCATTCTGAA
ATACAAGGAGGCAATGAGCAACAAGGCGTGCAGGTATTTTGATGAAGGACGTGGGAGCTGCCCATTTGGA
GGGAACTGTTTTTACAAGCATGCGTACCCTGATGGCCGTAGAGAGGAGCCACAGAGACAGAAAGTGGGAA
CATCAAGCAGATACCGGGCCCAACGAAGGAACCACTTCTGGGAACTCATTGAGGAAAGAGAGAACAGCAA
CCCCTTTGACAACGATGAAGAAGAGGTTGTCACCTTTGAGCTGGGCGAGATGTTGCTTATGCTTTTGGCT
GCAGGTGGGGACGACGAACTAACAGACTCTGAAGATGAGTGGGACTTGTTTCATGATGAGCTGGAAGATT
TTTATGACTTGGATCTATAGCTCGAGCATGCATCTAGAGGGCCCTATTCTATAGTGTCACCTAAATGCTA
GAGCTCGCTGATCAGCCTCGACTGTGCCTTCTAGTTGCCAGCCATCTGTTGTTTGCCCCTCCCCCGTGCC
TTCCTTGACCCTGGAAGGTGCCACTCCCACTGTCCTTTCCTAATAAAATGAGGAAATTGCATCGCATTGT
CTGAGTAGGTGTCATTCTATTCTGGGGGGTGGGGTGGGGCAGGACAGCAAGGGGGAGGATTGGGAAGACA
ATAGCAGGCATGCTGGGGATGCGGTGGGCTCTATGGCTTCTGAGGCGGAAAGAACCAGCTGGGGCTCTAG
GGGGTATCCCC
[124 nt withheld, positions 2742-2865]
C
[32 nt withheld, positions 2867-2898]
CA
[57 nt withheld, positions 2901-2957]
A
[49 nt withheld, positions 2959-3007]
CCTTTGACGTTGGAGTCCACGTTCTTT
[37 nt withheld, positions 3035-3071]
ACCCTATCTCGGTCTATTCTTTTGATTTATAAGGGATTTTGGGGATTTCGGCCTATTGGTTAAAAAATGA
GCTGATTTAACAAAAATTTAACGCGAATTAATTCTGTGGAATGTGTGTCAGTTAGGGTGTGGAAAGTCCC
CAGGCTCCCCAGGCAGGCAGAAGTATGCAAAGCATGCATCTCAATTAGTCAGCAACCAGGTGTGGAAAGT
CCCCAGGCTCCCCAGCAGGCAGAAGTATGCAAAGCATGCATCTCAATTAGTCAGCAACCATAGTCCCGCC
CCTAACTCCGCCCATCCCGCCCCTAACTCCGCCCAGTTCCGCCCATTCTCCGCCCCATGGCTGACTAATT
TTTTTTATTTATGCAGAGGCCGAGGCCGCCTCTGCCTCTGAGCTATTCCAGAAGTAGTGAGGAGGCTTTT
TTGGAGGCCTAGGCTTTTGCAAAAAGCTCCCGGGAGCTTGTATATCCATTTTCGGATCTGATCAAGAGAC
AGGATGAGGATCGTTTCGCATGATTGAACAAGATGGATTGCACGCAGGTTCTCCGGCCGCTTGGGTGGAG
AGGCTATTCGGCTATGACTGGGCACAACAGACAATCGGCTGCTCTGATGCCGCCGTGTTCCGGCTGTCAG
CGCAGGGGCGCCCGGTTCTTTTTGTCAAGACCGACCTGTCCGGTGCCCTGAATGAACTGCAGGACGAGGC
AGCGCGGCTATCGTGGCTGGCCACGACGGGCGTTCCTTGCGCAGCTGTGCTCGACGTTGTCACTGAAGCG
GGAAGGGACTGGCTGCTATTGGGCGAAGTGCCGGGGCAGGATCTCCTGTCATCTCACCTTGCTCCTGCCG
AGAAAGTATCCATCATGGCTGATGCAATGCGGCGGCTGCATACGCTTGATCCGGCTACCTGCCCATTCGA
CCACCAAGCGAAACATCGCATCGAGCGAGCACGTACTCGGATGGAAGCCGGTCTTGTCGATCAGGATGAT
CTGGACGAAGAGCATCAGGGGCTCGCGCCAGCCGAACTGTTCGCCAGGCTCAAGGCGCGCATGCCCGACG
GCGAGGATCTCGTCGTGACCCATGGCGATGCCTGCTTGCCGAATATCATGGTGGAAAATGGCCGCTTTTC
TGGATTCATCGACTGTGGCCGGCTGGGTGTGGCGGACCGCTATCAGGACATAGCGTTGGCTACCCGTGAT
ATTGCTGAAGAGCTTGGCGGCGAATGGGCTGACCGCTTCCTCGTGCTTTACGGTATCGCCGCTCCCGATT
CGCAGCGCATCGCCTTCTATCGCCTTCTTGACGAGTTCTTCTGAGCGGGACTCTGGGGTTCGAAATGACC
GACCAAGCGACGCCCAACCTGCCATCACGAGATTTCGATTCCACCGCCGCCTTCTATGAAAGGTTGGGCT
TCGGAATCGTTTTCCGGGACGCCGGCTGGATGATCCTCCAGCGCGGGGATCTCATGCTGGAGTTCTTCGC
CCACCCCAACTTGTTTATTGCAGCTTATAATGGTTACAAATAAAGCAATAGCATCACAAATTTCACAAAT
AAAGCATTTTTTTCACTGCATTCTAGTTGTGGTTTGTCCAAACTCATCAATGTATCTTATCATGTCTGTA
TACCGTCGACCTCTAGCTAGAGCTTGGCGTAATCATGGTCATAGCTGTTTCCTGTGTGAAATTGTTATCC
GCTCACAATTCCACACAACATACGAGCCGGAAGCATAAAGTGTAAAGCCTGGGGTGCCTAATGAGTGAGC
TAACTCACATTAATTGCGTTGCGCTCACTGCCCGCTTTCCAGTCGGGAAACCTGTCGTGCCAGCTGCATT
AATGAATCGGCCAACGCGCGGGGAGAGGCGGTTTGCGTATTGGGCGCTCTTCCGCTTCCTCGCTCACTGA
CTCGCTGCGCTCGGTCGTTCGGCTGCGGCGAGCGGTATCAGCTCACTCAAAGGCGGTAATACGGTTATCC
ACAGAATCAGGGGATAACGCAGGAAAGAACATGTGAGCAAAAGGCCAGCAAAAGGCCAGGAACCGTAAAA
AGGCCGCGTTGCTGGCGTTTTTCCATAGGCTCCGCCCCCCTGACGAGCATCACAAAAATCGACGCTCAAG
TCAGAGGTGGCGAAACCCGACAGGACTATAAAGATACCAGGCGTTTCCCCCTGGAAGCTCCCTCGTGCGC
TCTCCTGTTCCGACCCTGCCGCTTACCGGATACCTGTCCGCCTTTCTCCCTTCGGGAAGCGTGGCGCTTT
CTCAATGCTCACGCTGTAGGTATCTCAGTTCGGTGTAGGTCGTTCGCTCCAAGCTGGGCTGTGTGCACGA
ACCCCCCGTTCAGCCCGACCGCTGCGCCTTATCCGGTAACTATCGTCTTGAGTCCAACCCGGTAAGACAC
GACTTATCGCCACTGGCAGCAGCCACTGGTAACAGGATTAGCAGAGCGAGGTATGTAGGCGGTGCTACAG
AGTTCTTGAAGTGGTGGCCTAACTACGGCTACACTAGAAGGACAGTATTTGGTATCTGCGCTCTGCTGAA
GCCAGTTACCTTCGGAAAAAGAGTTGGTAGCTCTTGATCCGGCAAACAAACCACCGCTGGTAGCGGTGGT
TTTTTTGTTTGCAAGCAGCAGATTACGCGCAGAAAAAAAGGATCTCAAGAAGATCCTTTGATCTTTTCTA
CGGGGTCTGACGCTCAGTGGAACGAAAACTCACGTTAAGGGATTTTGGTCATGAGATTATCAAAAAGGAT
CTTCACCTAGATCCTTTTAAATTAAAAATGAAGTTTTAAATCAATCTAAAGTATATATGAGTAAACTTGG
TCTGACAGTTACCAATGCTTAATCAGTGAGGCACCTATCTCAGCGATCTGTCTATTTCGTTCATCCATAG
TTGCCTGACTCCCCGTCGTGTAGATAACTACGATACGGGAGGGCTTACCATCTGGCCCCAGTGCTGCAAT
GATACCGCGAGACCCACGCTCACCGGCTCCAGATTTATCAGCAATAAACCAGCCAGCCGGAAGGGCCGAG
CGCAGAAGTGGTCCTGCAACTTTATCCGCCTCCATCCAGTCTATTAATTGTTGCCGGGAAGCTAGAGTAA
GTAGTTCGCCAGTTAATAGTTTGCGCAACGTTGTTGCCATTGCTACAGGCATCGTGGTGTCACGCTCGTC
GTTTGGTATGGCTTCATTCAGCTCCGGTTCCCAACGATCAAGGCGAGTTACATGATCCCCCATGTTGTGC
AAAAAAGCGGTTAGCTCCTTCGGTCCTCCGATCGTTGTCAGAAGTAAGTTGGCCGCAGTGTTATCACTCA
TGGTTATGGCAGCACTGCATAATTCTCTTACTGTCATGCCATCCGTAAGATGCTTTTCTGTGACTGGTGA
GTACTCAACCAAGTCATTCTGAGAATAGTGTATGCGGCGACCGAGTTGCTCTTGCCCGGCGTCAATACGG
GATAATACCGCGCCACATAGCAGAACTTTAAAAGTGCTCATCATTGGAAAACGTTCTTCGGGGCGAAAAC
TCTCAAGGATCTTACCGCTGTTGAGATCCAGTTCGATGTAACCCACTCGTGCACCCAACTGATCTTCAGC
ATCTTTTACTTTCACCAGCGTTTCTGGGTGAGCAAAAACAGGAAGGCAAAATGCCGCAAAAAAGGGAATA
AGGGCGACACGGAAATGTTGAATACTCATACTCTTCCTTTTTCAATATTATTGAAGCATTTATCAGGGTT
ATTGTCTCATGAGCGGATACATATTTGAATGTATTTAGAAAAATAAACAAATAGGGGTTCCGCGCACATT
TCCCCGAAAAGTGCCACCTGACGTC
Features (pLannotate 1.2.2; 22 found; start..end, strand, type, name):
     36..80      -  misc_feature   bom (fragment): basis of mobility region from pBR322
    235..614     +  enhancer       CMV enhancer: human cytomegalovirus immediate early enhancer
    615..818     +  promoter       CMV promoter: human cytomegalovirus (CMV) immediate early promoter
    814..847     +  LTR            5' LTR (truncated) (fragment): truncated 5' long terminal repeat (LTR) from HIV-1
    863..881     +  promoter       T7 promoter: promoter for bacteriophage T7 RNA polymerase
    907..931     +  CDS            3xFLAG (fragment): three tandem FLAG® epitope tags
    952..2397    +  CDS            MKRN1: MKRN1_HUMAN - Also known as RNF61. Experimental evidence at protein level: Swiss-Prot protein existence level 1. E3 ubiquitin ligase catalyzing the covalent attachment of ubiquitin moieties onto substrate proteins. These substrates include FILIP1, p53/TP53, CDKN1A and TERT. Keeps cells alive by suppressing p53/TP53 under normal conditions, but stimulates apoptosis by repressing CDKN1A under stress conditions. Acts as a negative regulator of telomerase. Has negative and positive effects on RNA polymerase II- dependent transcription. From Homo sapiens (Human).
   2428..2446    -  promoter       SP6 promoter: promoter for bacteriophage SP6 RNA polymerase
   2472..2696    +  polyA_signal   bGH poly(A) signal: bovine growth hormone polyadenylation signal
   2700..2721    +  promoter       SV40 promoter (fragment): SV40 enhancer and early promoter
   2742..3170    +  rep_origin     f1 ori (sequence partly withheld): f1 bacteriophage origin of replication; arrow indicates direction of (+) strand synthesis
   3184..3514    +  promoter       SV40 promoter: SV40 enhancer and early promoter
   3581..4372    +  CDS            neo: KKA2_KLEPN - Also known as kan, nptII. Experimental evidence at protein level: Swiss-Prot protein existence level 1. Resistance to kanamycin, neomycin, paromomycin, ribostamycin, butirosin and gentamicin B. From Klebsiella pneumoniae.
   4396..4554    +  CDS            ble (fragment): BLE_KLEPN - Experimental evidence at protein level: Swiss-Prot protein existence level 1. Binding protein with a strong affinity to the bleomycin family of antibiotics. Binds to CL990; an antimitotic-antibiotic compound. From Klebsiella pneumoniae.
   4549..4670    +  polyA_signal   SV40 poly(A) signal: SV40 polyadenylation signal
   4743..4759    -  protein_bind   lac operator: The lac repressor binds to the lac operator to inhibit transcription in E. coli. This inhibition can be relieved by adding lactose or isopropyl-β-D-thiogalactopyranoside (IPTG). lac repressor encoded by lacI
   4767..4797    -  promoter       lac promoter: promoter for the E. coli lac operon
   4812..4833    -  protein_bind   CAP binding site: CAP binding activates transcription in the presence of cAMP. E. coli catabolite activator protein
   4846..4938    -  CDS            lacI (fragment): lac repressor; lacI; The lac repressor binds to the lac operator to inhibit transcription in E. coli. This inhibition can be relieved by adding lactose or isopropyl-β-D-thiogalactopyranoside (IPTG).
   5121..5709    -  rep_origin     ori: high-copy-number ColE1/pMB1/pBR322/pUC origin of replication
   5880..6740    -  CDS            AmpR: β-lactamase; bla; confers resistance to ampicillin, carbenicillin, and related antibiotics
   6741..6845    -  promoter       AmpR promoter: bla
