[The description below was written by a language model from this plasmid's Addgene catalogue record and pLannotate feature annotations shown in this document.]
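Description:
pcDNA3-FLAG-MKRN1_H307E is a 6.9 kb mammalian expression plasmid built on a pcDNA3-FLAG backbone, designed to overexpress a point mutant of human MKRN1 (also known as RNF61) in mammalian cells. It is maintained in E. coli as a high-copy plasmid through a ColE1/pUC-type origin and selected with ampicillin via the β-lactamase gene. An f1 origin is also present, which in principle permits single-stranded DNA production. For selection in mammalian cells, an SV40 early promoter drives a neomycin phosphotransferase cassette ending in an SV40 polyadenylation signal, allowing G418 selection of stable transfectants.

The expression unit consists of the CMV immediate-early enhancer and promoter, followed by a backbone-encoded N-terminal FLAG epitope, the MKRN1 coding sequence and a bovine growth hormone polyadenylation signal. The annotation software labels the tag as a fragment of 3xFLAG, and its short span is consistent with a single FLAG unit. T7 and SP6 promoters flank the insert and can serve for in vitro transcription or as sequencing landmarks. The restriction sites used for cloning are not recorded. A few short annotated fragments (a truncated HIV-1 LTR piece, bom, lacI and ble remnants) look like partial-match or backbone remnants rather than functional elements.

MKRN1 is an E3 ubiquitin ligase whose substrates include p53, p21 (CDKN1A) and TERT, influencing the balance between cell cycle arrest and apoptosis. The record does not state the functional consequence of the H307E substitution. The FLAG tag allows detection or immunoprecipitation of the mutant protein, and the construct would typically be compared with wild-type MKRN1 in studies of p53 and p21 regulation.
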