Addgene plasmid #78756: pcDNA3-FLAG-MKRN1_H307E
Purpose: To overexpress MKRN1_H307E in Mammalian Cell
Depositing lab: Jaewhan Song. Depositing organization: Yonsei University. Publication: Differential regulation of p53 and p21 by MKRN1 E3 ligase controls cell cycle arrest and apoptosis. Lee EW, Lee MS, Camus S, Ghim J, Yang MR, Oh W, Ha NC, Lane DP, Song J. EMBO J. 2009 Jul 22;28(14):2100-13. doi: 10.1038/emboj.2009.164. Epub 2009 Jun 18. PubMed 19536131.
Backbone
  Vector backbone: pcDNA3-FLAG
  Vector type: Mammalian Expression
Growth in bacteria
  Bacterial resistance: Ampicillin, 100 μg/mL
  Growth temperature: 37°C
  Growth strain: DH5alpha
  Copy number: High Copy
Gene/Insert
  Gene/Insert name: MKRN1
  Species: H. sapiens (human)
  Mutation: H307E
  Entrez Gene: MKRN1 (a.k.a. RNF61)
  Promoter: CMV
  Tag / fusion protein: FLAG (N terminal on backbone)
  Cloning method: Restriction Enzyme; 5′ cloning site unknown (unknown if destroyed); 3′ cloning site unknown (unknown if destroyed)
  Sequencing primers: 5′ CMV-F; 3′ BGHrev
Terms and licenses: Academic/Nonprofit Terms; Industry Terms: Not Available to Industry
How to cite: pcDNA3-FLAG-MKRN1_H307E was a gift from Jaewhan Song (Addgene plasmid # 78756 ; http://n2t.net/addgene:78756 ; RRID:Addgene_78756)
