>Addgene plasmid #78756 | pcDNA3-FLAG-MKRN1_H307E | addgene partial sequence | sequence record 149935 | CMV-F 5'-CGCAAATGGGCGGTAGGCGTG-3'
CTAGAGAACCCACTGCTTACTGGCTTATCGAAATTAATACGACTCACTATAGGGAGACCCAAGCTTGCCG
CCACCATGGATTACAAGGATGACGACGATAAGAGCGCGGGCGGATCCGAATTCATGGCGGAGGCTGCAAC
TCCCGGAACAACAGCCACAACATCAGGAGCAGGAGCGGCAGCGGCGACGGCGGCAGCAGCCTCCCCCACC
CCGATCCCCACAGTCACCGCCCCGTCCCTGGGGGCGGGCGGAGGGGGCGGCGGCAGCGACGGCAGCGGCG
GCGGCTGGACTAAACAGGTCACCTGCAGGTATTTTATGCATGGGGTTTGTAAGGAAGGAGACAACTGTCG
CTACTCGCATGACCTCTCTGACAGTCCGTATAGTGTAGTGTGCAAGTATTTTCAGCGAGGGTACTGTATT
TATGGAGACCGCTGCAGATATGAACATAGCAAACCATTGAAACAGGAAGAAGCAACTGCTACAGAGCTAA
CTACAAAGTCATCCCTTGCTGCTTCCTCAAGTCTCTCATCGATAGTTGGACCACTTGTTGAAATGAATAC
AGGCGAAGCTGAGTCAAGAAATTCAAACTTTGCAACTGTAGGAGCAGGTTCAGAGGACTGGGTGAATGCT
ATTGAGTTTGTTCCTGGGCAACCCTACTGTGGCCGTACTGCGCCTTCCTGCACTGAAGCACCCCTGCAGG
GCTCAGTGACCAAGGAAGAATCAGAGAAAGAGCAAACCGCCGTGGAGACAAAGAAGCAGCTGTGCCCCTA
TGCTGCAGTGGGAGAGTGCCGATACGGGGAGAACTGTGTGTATCTCCACGGAGATTCTTGTGACATGTGT
GGGCTGCA
