>Addgene plasmid #78756 | pcDNA3-FLAG-MKRN1_H307E | addgene partial sequence | sequence record 149936 | BGH-rev 5'-TAGAAGGCACAGTCGAGG-3'
CTATAGAATAGGGCCCTCTAGATGCATGCTCGAGCTATAGATCCAAGTCATAAAAATCTTCCAGCTCATC
ATGAAACAAGTCCCACTCATCTTCAGAGTCTGTTAGTTCGTCGTCCCCACCTGCAGCCAAAAGCATAAGC
AACATCTCGCCCAGCTCAAAGGTGACAACCTCTTCTTCATCGTTGTCAAAGGGGTTGCTGTTCTCTCTTT
CCTCAATGAGTTCCCAGAAGTGGTTCCTTCGTTGGGCCCGGTATCTGCTTGATGTTCCCACTTTCTGTCT
CTGTGGCTCCTCTCTACGGCCATCAGGGTACGCATGCTTGTAAAAACAGTTCCCTCCAAATGGGCAGCTC
CCACGTCCTTCATCAAAATACCTGCACGCCTTGTTGCTCATTGCCTCCTTGTATTTCAGAATGAGTTTCT
GCTTCTCTTCTTTCTCCTCCACCCAGTACTCACTTGGAATGACAAAGTTAGATGTGATCCGGCATTCTGG
GCAGGACTTTATGATCTTGCTCTCAAATTGCTTAGCACTCCTCCACTTGCGAATGCACTTGAGACAGTAG
GTTTCGTTGCAGTTGGAGAGGATCCCGAAGCGGCGCTCACTGGGGTTGGCTTTCTCATAGACCACCTCCA
TGCAGATCCCACACACCATGTCCTTGCTGCGCTGCACGGCAAATGAGAGCTCCATGTCCTTCTCATGGGC
CTCAATGCACGATTTGATATGCTGCGATCTCTGGGCAGCATCCATTGGATGCAGGACCTGCAGCCCACAC
ATGTCACAAGAATCTCCGTGGAGATACACACAG
